>Addgene plasmid #123546 | pMK-rbcL 5'UTR (processed) | depositor partial sequence | sequence record 235715 | rbcL 5'UTR (processed)
GTCGAGTAGACCTTGTTGTTGTGAGAATTCTTAATTCATGAGTTGTAGGGAGGGATTT
