LOCUS       Exported 2376 bp ds-DNA circular SYN 13-MAY-2021
DEFINITION  MoChlo kit.
ACCESSION   .
VERSION     .
KEYWORDS    pMK-rbcL 5'UTR (processed)
SOURCE      synthetic DNA construct
  ORGANISM  synthetic DNA construct
REFERENCE   1 (bases 1 to 2376)
  AUTHORS   Occhialini A, Piatek A, Pfotenhauer AC, Frazier TP, Stewart CN,
            Lenaghan S
  TITLE     MoChlo: A versatile modular cloning toolbox for chloroplast
            biotechnology.
  JOURNAL   Plant Physiol. 2019 Jan 24. pii: pp.18.01220. doi:
            10.1104/pp.18.01220.
  PUBMED    30679266
REFERENCE   2 (bases 1 to 2376)
  AUTHORS   .
  TITLE     Direct Submission
  JOURNAL   Exported May 13, 2021 from SnapGene Server 1.1.58
            http://www.snapgene.com
FEATURES             Location/Qualifiers
     source          1..2376
                     /organism="synthetic DNA construct"
                     /mol_type="other DNA"
     primer_bind     278..300
                     /label=M13/pUC Forward
                     /note="In lacZ gene"
     primer_bind     292..309
                     /label=M13 Forward
                     /note="In lacZ gene. Also called M13-F20 or M13 (-21)
                     Forward"
     primer_bind     293..309
                     /label=M13 fwd
                     /note="common sequencing primer, one of multiple similar
                     variants"
     primer_bind     320..339
                     /label=T7
                     /note="T7 promoter, forward primer"
     promoter        320..338
                     /label=T7 promoter
                     /note="promoter for bacteriophage T7 RNA polymerase"
     CDS             343..354
                     /codon_start=1
                     /product="Factor Xa recognition and cleavage site"
                     /label=Factor Xa site
                     /translation="IEGR"
     primer_bind     complement(582..599)
                     /label=L4440
                     /note="L4440 vector, forward primer"
     rep_origin      complement(692..1280)
                     /direction=LEFT
                     /label=ori
                     /note="high-copy-number ColE1/pMB1/pBR322/pUC origin of
                     replication"
     primer_bind     complement(772..791)
                     /label=pBR322ori-F
                     /note="pBR322 origin, forward primer"
     CDS             complement(1454..2248)
                     /codon_start=1
                     /product="aminoglycoside phosphotransferase"
                     /label=NeoR/KanR
                     /note="confers resistance to neomycin, kanamycin, and G418
                     (Geneticin(R))"
                     /translation="MIEQDGLHAGSPAAWVERLFGYDWAQQTIGCSDAAVFRLSAQGRP
                     VLFVKTDLSGALNELQDEAARLSWLATTGVPCAAVLDVVTEAGRDWLLLGEVPGQDLLS
                     SHLAPAEKVSIMADAMRRLHTLDPATCPFDHQAKHRIERARTRMEAGLVDQDDLDEEHQ
                     GLAPAELFARLKASMPDGEDLVVTHGDACLPNIMVENGRFSGFIDCGRLGVADRYQDIA
                     LATRDIAEELGGEWADRFLVLYGIAAPDSQRIAFYRLLDEFF"
     promoter        complement(2249..2353)
                     /gene="bla"
                     /label=AmpR promoter
ORIGIN
        1 ctaaattgta agcgttaata ttttgttaaa attcgcgtta aatttttgtt aaatcagctc
       61 attttttaac caataggccg aaatcggcaa aatcccttat aaatcaaaag aatagaccga
      121 gatagggttg agtggccgct acagggcgct cccattcgcc attcaggctg cgcaactgtt
      181 gggaagggcg tttcggtgcg ggcctcttcg ctattacgcc agctggcgaa agggggatgt
      241 gctgcaaggc gattaagttg ggtaacgcca gggttttccc agtcacgacg ttgtaaaacg
      301 acggccagtg agcgcgacgt aatacgactc actatagggc gaattgaagg aaggccgtca
      361 aggccgcatc aacgagctcg gtctcatact gtcgagtaga ccttgttgtt gtgagaattc
      421 ttaattcatg agttgtaggg agggatttaa tgtgagaccg gtaccctctg ggcctcatgg
      481 gccttccttt cactgcccgc tttccagtcg ggaaacctgt cgtgccagct gcattaacat
      541 ggtcatagct gtttccttgc gtattgggcg ctctccgctt cctcgctcac tgactcgctg
      601 cgctcggtcg ttcgggtaaa gcctggggtg cctaatgagc aaaaggccag caaaaggcca
      661 ggaaccgtaa aaaggccgcg ttgctggcgt ttttccatag gctccgcccc cctgacgagc
      721 atcacaaaaa tcgacgctca agtcagaggt ggcgaaaccc gacaggacta taaagatacc
      781 aggcgtttcc ccctggaagc tccctcgtgc gctctcctgt tccgaccctg ccgcttaccg
      841 gatacctgtc cgcctttctc ccttcgggaa gcgtggcgct ttctcatagc tcacgctgta
      901 ggtatctcag ttcggtgtag gtcgttcgct ccaagctggg ctgtgtgcac gaaccccccg
      961 ttcagcccga ccgctgcgcc ttatccggta actatcgtct tgagtccaac ccggtaagac
     1021 acgacttatc gccactggca gcagccactg gtaacaggat tagcagagcg aggtatgtag
     1081 gcggtgctac agagttcttg aagtggtggc ctaactacgg ctacactaga agaacagtat
     1141 ttggtatctg cgctctgctg aagccagtta ccttcggaaa aagagttggt agctcttgat
     1201 ccggcaaaca aaccaccgct ggtagcggtg gtttttttgt ttgcaagcag cagattacgc
     1261 gcagaaaaaa aggatctcaa gaagatcctt tgatcttttc tacggggtct gacgctcagt
     1321 ggaacgaaaa ctcacgttaa gggattttgg tcatgagatt atcaaaaagg atcttcacct
     1381 agatcctttt aaattaaaaa tgaagtttta aatcaatcta aagtatatat gagtaaactt
     1441 ggtctgacag ttattagaaa aattcatcca gcagacgata aaacgcaata cgctggctat
     1501 ccggtgccgc aatgccatac agcaccagaa aacgatccgc ccattcgccg cccagttctt
     1561 ccgcaatatc acgggtggcc agcgcaatat cctgataacg atccgccacg cccagacggc
     1621 cgcaatcaat aaagccgcta aaacggccat tttccaccat aatgttcggc aggcacgcat
     1681 caccatgggt caccaccaga tcttcgccat ccggcatgct cgctttcaga cgcgcaaaca
     1741 gctctgccgg tgccaggccc tgatgttctt catccagatc atcctgatcc accaggcccg
     1801 cttccatacg ggtacgcgca cgttcaatac gatgtttcgc ctgatgatca aacggacagg
     1861 tcgccgggtc cagggtatgc agacgacgca tggcatccgc cataatgctc actttttctg
     1921 ccggcgccag atggctagac agcagatcct gacccggcac ttcgcccagc agcagccaat
     1981 cacggcccgc ttcggtcacc acatccagca ccgccgcaca cggaacaccg gtggtggcca
     2041 gccagctcag acgcgccgct tcatcctgca gctcgttcag cgcaccgctc agatcggttt
     2101 tcacaaacag caccggacga ccctgcgcgc tcagacgaaa caccgccgca tcagagcagc
     2161 caatggtctg ctgcgcccaa tcatagccaa acagacgttc cacccacgct gccgggctac
     2221 ccgcatgcag gccatcctgt tcaatcatac tcttcctttt tcaatattat tgaagcattt
     2281 atcagggtta ttgtctcatg agcggataca tatttgaatg tatttagaaa aataaacaaa
     2341 taggggttcc gcgcacattt ccccgaaaag tgccac
//
